>Addgene plasmid #108248 | pgRNA-CGG | addgene full sequence | sequence record 207914 | Addgene NGS Result
CCGGGCCCGCTCTAGAGATCCGACGCGCCATCTCTAGGCCCGCGCCGGCCCCCTCGCACGGACTTGTGGG
AGAAGCTCGGCTACTCCCCTGCCCCGGTTAATTTGCATATAATATTTCCTAGTAACTATAGAGGCTTAAT
GTGCGATAAAAGACAGATAATCTGTTCTTTTTAATACTAGCTACATTTTACATGATAGGCTTGGATTTCT
ATAACTTCGTATAGCATACATTATACGAAGTTATAAACAGCACAAAAGGAAACTCACCCTAACTGTAAAG
TAATTGTGTGTTTTGAGACTATAAGTATCCCTTGGAGAACCACCTTGTTGGGGCGGCGGCGGCGGCGGCG
GGTTTAAGAGCTATGCTGGAAACAGCATAGCAAGTTTAAATAAGGCTAGTCCGTTATCAACTTGAAAAAG
TGGCACCGAGTCGGTGCTTTTTTTCTCGAGTACTAGGATCCATTAGGCGGCCGCGTGGATAACCGTATTA
CCGCCATGCATTAGTTATTAATAGTAATCAATTACGGGGTCATTAGTTCATAGCCCATATATGGAGTTCC
GCGTTACATAACTTACGGTAAATGGCCCGCCTGGCTGACCGCCCAACGACCCCCGCCCATTGACGTCAAT
AATGACGTATGTTCCCATAGTAACGCCAATAGGGACTTTCCATTGACGTCAATGGGTGGAGTATTTACGG
TAAACTGCCCACTTGGCAGTACATCAAGTGTATCATATGCCAAGTACGCCCCCTATTGACGTCAATGACG
GTAAATGGCCCGCCTGGCATTATGCCCAGTACATGACCTTATGGGACTTTCCTACTTGGCAGTACATCTA
CGTATTAGTCATCGCTATTACCATGGTGATGCGGTTTTGGCAGTACATCAATGGGCGTGGATAGCGGTTT
GACTCACGGGGATTTCCAAGTCTCCACCCCATTGACGTCAATGGGAGTTTGTTTTGGCACCAAAATCAAC
GGGACTTTCCAAAATGTCGTAACAACTCCGCCCCATTGACGCAAATGGGCGGTAGGCGTGTACGGTGGGA
GGTCTATATAAGCAGAGCTGGTTTAGTGAACCGTCAGATCCGCTAGCCCACCATGACCGAGTACAAGCCC
ACGGTGCGCCTCGCCACCCGCGACGACGTCCCCCGGGCCGTACGCACCCTCGCCGCCGCGTTCGCCGACT
ACCCCGCCACGCGCCACACCGTCGACCCGGACCGCCACATCGAGCGGGTCACCGAGCTGCAAGAACTCTT
CCTCACGCGCGTCGGGCTCGACATCGGCAAGGTGTGGGTCGCGGACGACGGCGCCGCGGTGGCGGTCTGG
ACCACGCCGGAGAGCGTCGAAGCGGGGGCGGTGTTCGCCGAGATCGGCCCGCGCATGGCCGAGTTGAGCG
GTTCCCGGCTGGCCGCGCAGCAACAGATGGAAGGCCTCCTGGCGCCGCACCGGCCCAAGGAGCCCGCGTG
GTTCCTGGCCACCGTCGGCGTCTCGCCCGACCACCAGGGCAAGGGTCTGGGCAGCGCCGTCGTGCTCCCC
GGAGTGGAGGCGGCCGAGCGCGCCGGGGTGCCCGCCTTCCTGGAGACCTCCGCGCCCCGCAACCTCCCCT
TCTACGAGCGGCTCGGCTTCACCGTCACCGCCGACGTCGAGGTGCCCGAAGGACCGCGCACCTGGTGCAT
GACCCGCAAGCCCGGTGCCGGATCGGGAGAGGGCAGAGGAAGTCTGCTAACATGCGGTGACGTCGAGGAG
AATCCTGGCCCACCGGTCGCCACCATGGTGAGCAAGGGCGAGGAGGATAACATGGCCATCATCAAGGAGT
TCATGCGCTTCAAGGTGCACATGGAGGGCTCCGTGAACGGCCACGAGTTCGAGATCGAGGGCGAGGGCGA
GGGCCGCCCCTACGAGGGCACCCAGACCGCCAAGCTGAAGGTGACCAAGGGTGGCCCCCTGCCCTTCGCC
TGGGACATCCTGTCCCCTCAGTTCATGTACGGCTCCAAGGCCTACGTGAAGCACCCCGCCGACATCCCCG
ACTACTTGAAGCTGTCCTTCCCCGAGGGCTTCAAGTGGGAGCGCGTGATGAACTTCGAGGACGGCGGCGT
GGTGACCGTGACCCAGGACTCCTCCCTGCAGGACGGCGAGTTCATCTACAAGGTGAAGCTGCGCGGCACC
AACTTCCCCTCCGACGGCCCCGTAATGCAGAAGAAGACCATGGGCTGGGAGGCCTCCTCCGAGCGGATGT
ACCCCGAGGACGGCGCCCTGAAGGGCGAGATCAAGCAGAGGCTGAAGCTGAAGGACGGCGGCCACTACGA
CGCTGAGGTCAAGACCACCTACAAGGCCAAGAAGCCCGTGCAGCTGCCCGGCGCCTACAACGTCAACATC
AAGTTGGACATCACCTCCCACAACGAGGACTACACCATCGTGGAACAGTACGAACGCGCCGAGGGCCGCC
ACTCCACCGGCGGCATGGACGAGCTGTACAAGTAAGAATTCGTCGAGGGACCTAATAACTTCGTATAGCA
TACATTATACGAAGTTATACATGTTTAAGGGTTCCGGTTCCACTAGGTACAATTCGATATCAAGCTTATC
GATAATCAACCTCTGGATTACAAAATTTGTGAAAGATTGACTGGTATTCTTAACTATGTTGCTCCTTTTA
CGCTATGTGGATACGCTGCTTTAATGCCTTTGTATCATGCTATTGCTTCCCGTATGGCTTTCATTTTCTC
CTCCTTGTATAAATCCTGGTTGCTGTCTCTTTATGAGGAGTTGTGGCCCGTTGTCAGGCAACGTGGCGTG
GTGTGCACTGTGTTTGCTGACGCAACCCCCACTGGTTGGGGCATTGCCACCACCTGTCAGCTCCTTTCCG
GGACTTTCGCTTTCCCCCTCCCTATTGCCACGGCGGAACTCATCGCCGCCTGCCTTGCCCGCTGCTGGAC
AGGGGCTCGGCTGTTGGGCACTGACAATTCCGTGGTGTTGTCGGGGAAATCATCGTCCTTTCCTTGGCTG
CTCGCCTGTGTTGCCACCTGGATTCTGCGCGGGACGTCCTTCTGCTACGTCCCTTCGGCCCTCAATCCAG
CGGACCTTCCTTCCCGCGGCCTGCTGCCGGCTCTGCGGCCTCTTCCGCGTCTTCGCCTTCGCCCTCAGAC
GAGTCGGATCTCCCTTTGGGCCGCCTCCCCGCATCGATACCGTCGACCTCGATCGAGACCTAGAAAAACA
TGGAGCAATCACAAGTAGCAATACAGCAGCTACCAATGCTGATTGTGCCTGGCTAGAAGCACAAGAGGAG
GAGGAGGTGGGTTTTCCAGTCACACCTCAGGTACCTTTAAGACCAATGACTTACAAGGCAGCTGTAGATC
TTAGCCACTTTTTAAAAGAAAAGGGGGGACTGGAAGGGCTAATTCACTCCCAACGAAGACAAGATATCCT
TGATCTGTGGATCTACCACACACAAGGCTACTTCCCTGATTGGCAGAACTACACACCAGGGCCAGGGATC
AGATATCCACTGACCTTTGGATGGTGCTACAAGCTAGTACCAGTTGAGCAAGAGAAGGTAGAAGAAGCCA
ATGAAGGAGAGAACACCCGCTTGTTACACCCTGTGAGCCTGCATGGGATGGATGACCCGGAGAGAGAAGT
ATTAGAGTGGAGGTTTGACAGCCGCCTAGCATTTCATCACATGGCCCGAGAGCTGCATCCGGACTGTACT
GGGTCTCTCTGGTTAGACCAGATCTGAGCCTGGGAGCTCTCTGGCTAACTAGGGAACCCACTGCTTAAGC
CTCAATAAAGCTTGCCTTGAGTGCTTCAAGTAGTGTGTGCCCGTCTGTTGTGTGACTCTGGTAACTAGAG
ATCCCTCAGACCCTTTTAGTCAGTGTGGAAAATCTCTAGCAGCATGTGAGCAAAAGGCCAGCAAAAGGCC
AGGAACCGTAAAAAGGCCGCGTTGCTGGCGTTTTTCCATAGGCTCCGCCCCCCTGACGAGCATCACAAAA
ATCGACGCTCAAGTCAGAGGTGGCGAAACCCGACAGGACTATAAAGATACCAGGCGTTTCCCCCTGGAAG
CTCCCTCGTGCGCTCTCCTGTTCCGACCCTGCCGCTTACCGGATACCTGTCCGCCTTTCTCCCTTCGGGA
AGCGTGGCGCTTTCTCATAGCTCACGCTGTAGGTATCTCAGTTCGGTGTAGGTCGTTCGCTCCAAGCTGG
GCTGTGTGCACGAACCCCCCGTTCAGCCCGACCGCTGCGCCTTATCCGGTAACTATCGTCTTGAGTCCAA
CCCGGTAAGACACGACTTATCGCCACTGGCAGCAGCCACTGGTAACAGGATTAGCAGAGCGAGGTATGTA
GGCGGTGCTACAGAGTTCTTGAAGTGGTGGCCTAACTACGGCTACACTAGAAGAACAGTATTTGGTATCT
GCGCTCTGCTGAAGCCAGTTACCTTCGGAAAAAGAGTTGGTAGCTCTTGATCCGGCAAACAAACCACCGC
TGGTAGCGGTGGTTTTTTTGTTTGCAAGCAGCAGATTACGCGCAGAAAAAAAGGATCTCAAGAAGATCCT
TTGATCTTTTCTACGGGGTCTGACGCTCAGTGGAACGAAAACTCACGTTAAGGGATTTTGGTCATGAGAT
TATCAAAAAGGATCTTCACCTAGATCCTTTTAAATTAAAAATGAAGTTTTAAATCAATCTAAAGTATATA
TGAGTAAACTTGGTCTGACAGTTACCAATGCTTAATCAGTGAGGCACCTATCTCAGCGATCTGTCTATTT
CGTTCATCCATAGTTGCCTGACTCCCCGTCGTGTAGATAACTACGATACGGGAGGGCTTACCATCTGGCC
CCAGTGCTGCAATGATACCGCGAGACCCACGCTCACCGGCTCCAGATTTATCAGCAATAAACCAGCCAGC
CGGAAGGGCCGAGCGCAGAAGTGGTCCTGCAACTTTATCCGCCTCCATCCAGTCTATTAATTGTTGCCGG
GAAGCTAGAGTAAGTAGTTCGCCAGTTAATAGTTTGCGCAACGTTGTTGCCATTGCTACAGGCATCGTGG
TGTCACGCTCGTCGTTTGGTATGGCTTCATTCAGCTCCGGTTCCCAACGATCAAGGCGAGTTACATGATC
CCCCATGTTGTGCAAAAAAGCGGTTAGCTCCTTCGGTCCTCCGATCGTTGTCAGAAGTAAGTTGGCCGCA
GTGTTATCACTCATGGTTATGGCAGCACTGCATAATTCTCTTACTGTCATGCCATCCGTAAGATGCTTTT
CTGTGACTGGTGAGTACTCAACCAAGTCATTCTGAGAATAGTGTATGCGGCGACCGAGTTGCTCTTGCCC
GGCGTCAATACGGGATAATACCGCGCCACATAGCAGAACTTTAAAAGTGCTCATCATTGGAAAACGTTCT
TCGGGGCGAAAACTCTCAAGGATCTTACCGCTGTTGAGATCCAGTTCGATGTAACCCACTCGTGCACCCA
ACTGATCTTCAGCATCTTTTACTTTCACCAGCGTTTCTGGGTGAGCAAAAACAGGAAGGCAAAATGCCGC
AAAAAAGGGAATAAGGGCGACACGGAAATGTTGAATACTCATACTCTTCCTTTTTCAATATTATTGAAGC
ATTTATCAGGGTTATTGTCTCATGAGCGGATACATATTTGAATGTATTTAGAAAAATAAACAAATAGGGG
TTCCGCGCACATTTCCCCGAAAAGTGCCACCTGACGTCGACGGATCGGGAGATCTCCCGATCCCCTATGG
TGCACTCTCAGTACAATCTGCTCTGATGCCGCATAGTTAAGCCAGTATCTGCTCCCTGCTTGTGTGTTGG
AGGTCGCTGAGTAGTGCGCGAGCAAAATTTAAGCTACAACAAGGCAAGGCTTGACCGACAATTGCATGAA
GAATCTGCTTAGGGTTAGGCGTTTTGCGCTGCTTCGCGATGTACGGGCCAGATATACGCGTTGACATTGA
TTATTGACTAGTTATTAATAGTAATCAATTACGGGGTCATTAGTTCATAGCCCATATATGGAGTTCCGCG
TTACATAACTTACGGTAAATGGCCCGCCTGGCTGACCGCCCAACGACCCCCGCCCATTGACGTCAATAAT
GACGTATGTTCCCATAGTAACGCCAATAGGGACTTTCCATTGACGTCAATGGGTGGAGTATTTACGGTAA
ACTGCCCACTTGGCAGTACATCAAGTGTATCATATGCCAAGTACGCCCCCTATTGACGTCAATGACGGTA
AATGGCCCGCCTGGCATTATGCCCAGTACATGACCTTATGGGACTTTCCTACTTGGCAGTACATCTACGT
ATTAGTCATCGCTATTACCATGGTGATGCGGTTTTGGCAGTACATCAATGGGCGTGGATAGCGGTTTGAC
TCACGGGGATTTCCAAGTCTCCACCCCATTGACGTCAATGGGAGTTTGTTTTGGCACCAAAATCAACGGG
ACTTTCCAAAATGTCGTAACAACTCCGCCCCATTGACGCAAATGGGCGGTAGGCGTGTACGGTGGGAGGT
CTATATAAGCAGCGCGTTTTGCCTGTACTGGGTCTCTCTGGTTAGACCAGATCTGAGCCTGGGAGCTCTC
TGGCTAACTAGGGAACCCACTGCTTAAGCCTCAATAAAGCTTGCCTTGAGTGCTTCAAGTAGTGTGTGCC
CGTCTGTTGTGTGACTCTGGTAACTAGAGATCCCTCAGACCCTTTTAGTCAGTGTGGAAAATCTCTAGCA
GTGGCGCCCGAACAGGGACTTGAAAGCGAAAGGGAAACCAGAGGAGCTCTCTCGACGCAGGACTCGGCTT
GCTGAAGCGCGCACGGCAAGAGGCGAGGGGCGGCGACTGGTGAGTACGCCAAAAATTTTGACTAGCGGAG
GCTAGAAGGAGAGAGATGGGTGCGAGAGCGTCAGTATTAAGCGGGGGAGAATTAGATCGCGATGGGAAAA
AATTCGGTTAAGGCCAGGGGGAAAGAAAAAATATAAATTAAAACATATAGTATGGGCAAGCAGGGAGCTA
GAACGATTCGCAGTTAATCCTGGCCTGTTAGAAACATCAGAAGGCTGTAGACAAATACTGGGACAGCTAC
AACCATCCCTTCAGACAGGATCAGAAGAACTTAGATCATTATATAATACAGTAGCAACCCTCTATTGTGT
GCATCAAAGGATAGAGATAAAAGACACCAAGGAAGCTTTAGACAAGATAGAGGAAGAGCAAAACAAAAGT
AAGACCACCGCACAGCAAGCGGCCGGCCGCTGATCTTCAGACCTGGAGGAGGAGATATGAGGGACAATTG
GAGAAGTGAATTATATAAATATAAAGTAGTAAAAATTGAACCATTAGGAGTAGCACCCACCAAGGCAAAG
AGAAGAGTGGTGCAGAGAGAAAAAAGAGCAGTGGGAATAGGAGCTTTGTTCCTTGGGTTCTTGGGAGCAG
CAGGAAGCACTATGGGCGCAGCGTCAATGACGCTGACGGTACAGGCCAGACAATTATTGTCTGGTATAGT
GCAGCAGCAGAACAATTTGCTGAGGGCTATTGAGGCGCAACAGCATCTGTTGCAACTCACAGTCTGGGGC
ATCAAGCAGCTCCAGGCAAGAATCCTGGCTGTGGAAAGATACCTAAAGGATCAACAGCTCCTGGGGATTT
GGGGTTGCTCTGGAAAACTCATTTGCACCACTGCTGTGCCTTGGAATGCTAGTTGGAGTAATAAATCTCT
GGAACAGATTTGGAATCACACGACCTGGATGGAGTGGGACAGAGAAATTAACAATTACACAAGCTTAATA
CACTCCTTAATTGAAGAATCGCAAAACCAGCAAGAAAAGAATGAACAAGAATTATTGGAATTAGATAAAT
GGGCAAGTTTGTGGAATTGGTTTAACATAACAAATTGGCTGTGGTATATAAAATTATTCATAATGATAGT
AGGAGGCTTGGTAGGTTTAAGAATAGTTTTTGCTGTACTTTCTATAGTGAATAGAGTTAGGCAGGGATAT
TCACCATTATCGTTTCAGACCCACCTCCCAACCCCGAGGGGACCCGACAGGCCCGAAGGAATAGAAGAAG
AAGGTGGAGAGAGAGACAGAGACAGATCCATTCGATTAGTGAACGGATCGGCACTGCGTGCGCCAATTCT
GCAGACAAATGGCAGTATTCATCCACAATTTTAAAAGAAAAGGGGGGATTGGGGGGTACAGTGCAGGGGA
AAGAATAGTAGACATAATAGCAACAGACATACAAACTAAAGAATTACAAAAACAAATTACAAAAATTCAA
AATTTTCGGGTTTATTACAGGGACAGCAGAGATCCAGTTTGGTTAGTA
Features (pLannotate 1.2.2; 25 found; start..end, strand, type, name):
    211..244     +  protein_bind   loxP: Cre-mediated recombination occurs in the 8-bp core sequence (GCATACAT). Cre recombinase
    332..349     +  promoter       chicken β-actin promoter (fragment): contains a 21-bp deletion relative to the standard chicken β-actin promoter
    370..437     +  misc_RNA       tracrRNA (fragment): trans-activating CRISPR RNA for the Streptococcus pyogenes CRISPR/Cas9 system
    562..865     +  enhancer       CMV enhancer: human cytomegalovirus immediate early enhancer
    866..1069    +  promoter       CMV promoter: human cytomegalovirus (CMV) immediate early promoter
   1103..1699    +  CDS            PuroR: puromycin N-acetyltransferase; pac from Streptomyces alboniger; confers resistance to puromycin
   1775..2482    +  CDS            mCherry: mCherry is a basic (constitutively fluorescent) red fluorescent protein published in 2004, derived from Discosoma sp.. It is reported to be a very rapidly-maturing monomer with low acid sensitivity.
   2505..2538    +  protein_bind   loxP: Cre-mediated recombination occurs in the 8-bp core sequence (GCATACAT). Cre recombinase
   2571..2594    +  misc_feature   MCS (fragment): pBluescript multiple cloning site
   2594..3182    +  misc_feature   WPRE: woodchuck hepatitis virus posttranscriptional regulatory element
   3183..3202    +  misc_feature   MCS (fragment): pBluescript multiple cloning site
   3204..3704    +  CDS            nef (fragment): NEF_HV1LA - Experimental evidence at protein level: Swiss-Prot protein existence level 1. Extracellular Nef protein targets CD4(+) T-lymphocytes for apoptosis by interacting with CXCR4 surface receptors. From Human immunodeficiency virus type 1 group M subtype B (isolate Lai) (HIV-1).
   3711..3891    +  LTR            5' LTR (truncated): truncated 5' long terminal repeat (LTR) from HIV-1
   3953..4541    -  rep_origin     ori: high-copy-number ColE1/pMB1/pBR322/pUC origin of replication
   4712..5572    -  CDS            AmpR: β-lactamase; bla; confers resistance to ampicillin, carbenicillin, and related antibiotics
   5573..5677    -  promoter       AmpR promoter: bla
   5736..5788    -  misc_feature   bom (fragment): basis of mobility region from pBR322
   5943..6322    +  enhancer       CMV enhancer: human cytomegalovirus immediate early enhancer
   6323..6522    +  promoter       CMV promoter: human cytomegalovirus (CMV) immediate early promoter
   6540..6720    +  LTR            5' LTR (truncated): truncated 5' long terminal repeat (LTR) from HIV-1
   6767..6892    +  misc_feature   HIV-1 Ψ: packaging signal of human immunodeficiency virus type 1
   6876..7214    +  CDS            HIV-1 gag (fragment): gag protein from human immunodeficiency virus 1; gag
   7389..7622    +  misc_feature   RRE: The Rev response element (RRE) of HIV-1 allows for Rev-dependent mRNA export from the nucleus to the cytoplasm.
   7999..8099    +  CDS            Rev (fragment): human immunodeficiency virus 1 (HIV-1) Rev protein; rev; enhances nuclear export of unspliced and incompletely spliced viral mRNAs
   8149..8266    +  misc_feature   cPPT/CTS: central polypurine tract and central termination sequence of HIV-1
