[The description below was written by a language model from this plasmid's Addgene catalogue record and pLannotate feature annotations shown in this document.]
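Description:
pgRNA-CGG is a lentiviral, mammalian-expression guide RNA vector built on the pgRNA-modified backbone. It delivers a single guide RNA that directs Streptococcus pyogenes Cas9 to CGG trinucleotide repeat sequence. The associated work concerns DNA methylation editing of the FMR1 gene in Fragile X syndrome neurons. The synthetic spacer was inserted between two AarI sites that were destroyed during cloning. This places it upstream of the SpCas9 guide scaffold, which the feature table detects as a tracrRNA fragment. The catalogue states that the guide is driven by a U6 promoter. The automated annotation does not call a U6 element, and the short "chicken β-actin promoter" hit just before the scaffold is probably a spurious match rather than a functional part.

Downstream of the guide cassette, a CMV enhancer/promoter drives puromycin N-acetyltransferase and mCherry, which the depositor describes as joined by a T2A peptide. Transduced cells can therefore be selected with puromycin or isolated by FACS for red fluorescence. Two same-orientation loxP sites bracket the guide scaffold and this marker cassette, which should allow Cre-mediated excision, although the record does not state this as an intended use. A WPRE follows to enhance transcript expression.

The viral framework is HIV-1 derived. A CMV enhancer/promoter is fused to a truncated 5' LTR to transcribe the genomic RNA, followed by the Ψ packaging signal with a gag fragment, the RRE for Rev-dependent export and the cPPT/CTS. A truncated 3' LTR closes the transfer region. In bacteria the plasmid is maintained through a high-copy ColE1/pUC-type origin and ampicillin resistance. The sequenced record (8,308 nt) is close to the listed size of 8,319 bp.
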