Addgene plasmid #108248: pgRNA-CGG
Purpose: Lentiviral vector to express sgRNA targeting "GGCGGCGGCGGCGGCGGCGG" locus by SpCas9
Depositing lab: Rudolf Jaenisch. Depositing organization: Whitehead Institute for Biomedical Research. Publication: Rescue of Fragile X Syndrome Neurons by DNA Methylation Editing of the FMR1 Gene. Liu XS, Wu H, Krzisch M, Wu X, Graef J, Muffat J, Hnisz D, Li CH, Yuan B, Xu C, Li Y, Vershkov D, Cacace A, Young RA, Jaenisch R. Cell. 2018 Feb 8. pii: S0092-8674(18)30049-7. doi: 10.1016/j.cell.2018.01.012. PubMed 29456084.
Backbone
  Vector backbone: pgRNA-modified
  Backbone manufacturer: Addgene 84477
  Total vector size (bp): 8319
  Vector type: Mammalian Expression, Lentiviral
  Selectable markers: Puromycin
Growth in bacteria
  Bacterial resistance: Ampicillin, 100 μg/mL
  Growth temperature: 37°C
  Growth strain: NEB Stable
  Copy number: High Copy
Gene/Insert
  Gene/Insert name: sgRNA targeting GGCGGCGGCGGCGGCGGCGG
  gRNA/shRNA sequence: none
  Species: Synthetic
  Promoter: U6
  Cloning method: Restriction Enzyme; 5′ cloning site AarI (destroyed during cloning); 3′ cloning site AarI (destroyed during cloning)
  Sequencing primers: 5′ gaaactcaccctaactg
Terms and licenses: Academic/Nonprofit Terms; Industry Terms: Not Available to Industry
Depositor comments: contain a CMV-Puro-T2A-mCherry cassette allowing for FACS isolation or puromycin selection.
How to cite: pgRNA-CGG was a gift from Rudolf Jaenisch (Addgene plasmid # 108248 ; http://n2t.net/addgene:108248 ; RRID:Addgene_108248)
